>Addgene plasmid #229385 | pXTK148 [Marker_TetR-tetAR-PaqCI-Compatible_PartType2] | addgene full sequence | sequence record 464867 | Addgene NGS Result
TTGAGATCCTTTTTTTCTGCGCGTAATCTGCTGCTTGCAAACAAAAAAACCACCGCTACCAGCGGTGGTT
TGTTTGCCGGATCAAGAGCTACCAACTCTTTTTCCGAAGGTAACTGGCTTCAGCAGAGCGCAGATACCAA
ATACTGTTCTTCTAGTGTAGCCGTAGTTAGGCCACCACTTCAAGAACTCTGTAGCACCGCCTACATACCT
CGCTCTGCTAATCCTGTTACCAGTGGCTGCTGCCAGTGGCGATAAGTCGTGTCTTACCGGGTTGGACTCA
AGACGATAGTTACCGGATAAGGCGCAGCGGTCGGGCTGAACGGGGGGTTCGTGCACACAGCCCAGCTTGG
AGCGAACGACCTACACCGAACTGAGATACCTACAGCGTGAGCTATGAGAAAGCGCCACGCTTCCCGAAGG
GAGAAAGGCGGACAGGTATCCGGTAAGCGGCAGGGTCGGAACAGGAGAGCGCACGAGGGAGCTTCCAGGG
GGAAACGCCTGGTATCTTTATAGTCCTGTCGGGTTTCGCCACCTCTGACTTGAGCGTCGATTTTTGTGAT
GCTCGTCAGGGGGGCGGAGCCTATGGAAAAACGCCAGCAACGCGAGTCGGTCTCTCAATTCAATCGTCAC
CCTTTCTCGGTCCTTCAACGTTCCTGACAACGAGCCTCCTTTTCGCCAATCCATCGACAATCACCGCGAG
TCCCTGCTCGAACGCTGCGTCCGGACCGGCTTCGTCGAAGGCGTCTATCGCGGCCCGCAACAGCGGCGAG
AGCGGAGCCTGTTCAACGGTGCCGCCGCGCTCGCCGGCATCGCTGTCGCCGGCCTGCTCCTCAAGCACGG
CCCCAACAGTGAAGTAGCTGATTGTCATCAGCGCATTGACGGCGTCCCCGGCCGAAAAACCCGCCTCGCA
GAGGAAGCGAAGCTGCGCGTCGGCCGTTTCCATCTGCGGTGCGCCCGGTCGCGTGCCGGCATGGATGCGC
GCGCCATCGCGGTAGGCGAGCAGCGCCTGCCTGAAGCTGCGGGCATTCCCGATCAGAAATGAGCGCCAGT
CGTCGTCGGCTCTCGGCACCGAATGCGTATGATTCTCCGCCAGCATGGCTTCGGCCAGTGCGTCGAGCAG
CGCCCGCTTGTTCCTGAAGTGCCAGTAAAGCGCCGGCTGCTGAACCCCCAACCGTTCCGCCAGTTTGCGT
GTCGTCAGACCGTCTACGCCGACCTCGTTCAACAGGTCCAGGGCGGCACGGATCACTGTATTCGGCTGCA
ACTTTGTCATGCTTGACACTTTATCACTGATAAACATAATATGTCCACCAACTTATCAGTGATAAAGAAT
CCGCGCGTTCAATCGGACCAGCGGAGGCTGGTCCGGAGGCCAGACGTGAAACCCAACATACCCCTGATCG
TAATTCTGAGCACTGTCGCGCTCGACGCTGTCGGCATCGGCCTGATTATGCCGGTGCTGCCGGGCCTCCT
GCGCGATCTGGTTCACTCGAACGACGTCACCGCCCACTATGGCATTCTGCTGGCGCTGTATGCGTTGGTG
CAATTTGCCTGCGCACCTGTGCTGGGCGCGCTGTCGGATCGTTTCGGGCGGCGGCCAATCTTGCTCGTCT
CGCTGGCCGGCGCCACTGTCGACTACGCCATCATGGCGACAGCGCCTTTCCTTTGGGTTCTCTATATCGG
GCGGATCGTGGCCGGCATCACCGGGGCGACTGGGGCGGTAGCCGGCGCTTATATTGCCGATATCACTGAT
GGCGATGAGCGCGCGCGGCACTTCGGCTTCATGAGCGCCTGTTTCGGGTTCGGGATGGTCGCGGGACCTG
TGCTCGGTGGGCTGATGGGCGGTTTCTCCCCCCACGCTCCGTTCTTCGCCGCGGCAGCCTTGAACGGCCT
CAATTTCCTGACGGGCTGTTTCCTTTTGCCGGAGTCGCACAAAGGCGAACGCCGGCCGTTACGCCGGGAG
GCTCTCAACCCGCTCGCTTCGTTCCGGTGGGCCCGGGGCATGACCGTCGTCGCCGCCCTGATGGCGGTCT
TCTTCATCATGCAACTTGTCGGACAGGTGCCGGCCGCGCTTTGGGTCATTTTCGGCGAGGATCGCTTTCA
CTGGGACGCGACCACGATCGGCATTTCGCTTGCCGCATTTGGCATTCTGCATTCACTCGCCCAGGCAATG
ATCACCGGCCCTGTAGCCGCCCGGCTCGGCGAAAGGCGGGCACTCATGCTCGGAATGATTGCCGACGGCA
CAGGCTACATCCTGCTTGCCTTCGCGACACGGGGATGGATGGCGTTCCCGATCATGGTCCTGCTTGCTTC
GGGTGGCATCGGAATGCCGGCGCTGCAAGCAATGTTGTCCAGGCAGGTCGATGAGGAACGTCAGGGGCAG
CTGCAAGGCTCACTGGCGGCGCTCACCAGCCTGACCTCGATCGTCGGACCCCTCCTCTTCACGGCGATCT
ATGCGGCTTCTATAACAACGTGGAACGGGTGGGCATGGATTGCAGGCGCTGCCCTCTACTTGCTCTGCCT
GCCGGCGCTGCGTCGCGGGCTTTGGAGCGGCGCAGGGCAACGAGCCGATCGCTGATCGTGGAAACGATAG
GCCTATGCCATGCGGGTCAAGGCGACTTCCGGCAAGCTATACGCGCCCTAGGAGTGCGGTTGGAACGTTG
GCCCAGCCAGATACTCCCGATCACGAGCAGGACGCCGATGATTTGAAGCGCACTCAGCGTCTGATCTTAA
TTAACCCTTGAGACCAGAGTAGCCCGCCTAATGAGCGGGCTTTTTTTTAATTCCCCTATTTGTTTATTTT
TCTAAATACATTCAAATATGTATCCGCTCATGAGACAATAACCCTGATAAATGCTTCAATAATATTGAAA
AAGGAAGAGTATGAGCATTCAGCATTTTCGTGTGGCGCTGATTCCGTTTTTTGCGGCGTTTTGCCTGCCG
GTGTTTGCGCATCCGGAAACCCTGGTGAAAGTGAAAGATGCGGAAGATCAACTGGGTGCGCGCGTGGGCT
ATATTGAACTGGATCTGAACAGCGGCAAAATTCTGGAATCTTTTCGTCCGGAAGAACGTTTTCCGATGAT
GAGCACCTTTAAAGTGCTGCTGTGCGGTGCGGTTCTGAGCCGTGTGGATGCGGGCCAGGAACAACTGGGC
CGTCGTATTCATTATAGCCAGAACGATCTGGTGGAATATAGCCCGGTGACCGAAAAACATCTGACCGATG
GCATGACCGTGCGTGAACTGTGCAGCGCGGCGATTACCATGAGCGATAACACCGCGGCGAACCTGCTGCT
GACGACCATTGGCGGTCCGAAAGAACTGACCGCGTTTCTGCATAACATGGGCGATCATGTGACCCGTCTG
GATCGTTGGGAACCGGAACTGAACGAAGCGATTCCGAACGATGAACGTGATACCACCATGCCGGCAGCAA
TGGCGACCACCCTGCGTAAACTGCTGACGGGTGAGCTGCTGACCCTGGCAAGCCGCCAGCAACTGATTGA
TTGGATGGAAGCGGATAAAGTGGCGGGTCCGCTGCTGCGTAGCGCGCTGCCGGCTGGCTGGTTTATTGCG
GATAAAAGCGGTGCGGGCGAACGTGGCAGCCGTGGCATTATTGCGGCGCTGGGCCCGGATGGTAAACCGA
GCCGTATTGTGGTGATTTATACCACCGGCAGCCAGGCGACGATGGATGAACGTAACCGTCAGATTGCGGA
AATTGGCGCGAGCCTGATTAAACATTGGTAAACCGATACAATTAAAGGCTCCTTTTGGAGCCTTTTTTTT
TGGACGACCCTTGTCAGATCAAAGGATCTTC
Features (pLannotate 1.2.2; 6 found; start..end, strand, type, name):
      1..589     +  rep_origin     ori: high-copy-number ColE1/pMB1/pBR322/pUC origin of replication
    620..1270    -  CDS            TetR: tetracycline resistance regulatory protein; tetR
   1376..2575    +  CDS            TcR: tetracycline efflux protein; tetA; confers resistance to tetracycline
   2789..2880    +  promoter       AmpR promoter: bla
   2881..3738    +  CDS            bla: BLAT_ECOLX - Experimental evidence at protein level: Swiss-Prot protein existence level 1. TEM-type are the most prevalent beta-lactamases in enterobacteria; they hydrolyze the beta-lactam bond in susceptible beta-lactam antibiotics, thus conferring resistance to penicillins and cephalosporins. TEM-3 and TEM-4 are capable of hydrolyzing cefotaxime and ceftazidime. TEM-5 is capable of hydrolyzing ceftazidime. TEM-6 is capable of hydrolyzing ceftazidime and aztreonam. TEM-8/CAZ-2, TEM- 16/CAZ-7 and TEM-24/CAZ-6 are markedly active against ceftazidime. IRT- 4 shows resistance to beta-lactamase in
   3745..3784    +  terminator     fd terminator: central terminator from bacteriophage fd (Otsuka and Kunisawa, 1982)
