[The description below was written by a language model from this plasmid's Addgene catalogue record and pLannotate feature annotations shown in this document.]
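Description:
pXTK148 is a Golden Gate part plasmid from the XanthoMoClo modular cloning toolkit, a set of standardized parts developed for genetic work in the bacterial genera Xanthobacter and Roseixanthobacter. It is built on the pXTK backbone and is about 3.8 kb according to the sequenced record. It is maintained in E. coli through a ColE1/pMB1-family origin of replication. The backbone is selected with ampicillin through a TEM-type beta-lactamase gene (bla), which is driven by its own AmpR promoter and followed by a bacteriophage fd terminator. The catalogue lists the plasmid as low copy, whereas the automated annotation labels the origin as a high-copy pUC-type element. The record does not resolve this discrepancy.

The payload is a synthetic tetracycline resistance marker stored as a "Part Type 2" module. It consists of the tetR repressor gene and the tetA tetracycline efflux pump gene, arranged divergently on opposite strands as in the native tet determinant. In that natural arrangement, TetR represses transcription from the intergenic region until tetracycline is present. The intergenic promoter and operator elements are not individually annotated here. The "PaqCI Compatible" label suggests that the cassette has been made suitable for assemblies using the Type IIS enzyme PaqCI, presumably by lacking internal recognition sites, though the record does not detail this. The flanking Type IIS sites and overhangs that define the part position are also not annotated, and the cloning sites are listed as unknown.

The plasmid serves as a source of a selectable marker rather than as an expression construct in its own right. The marker part is intended to be released and combined with other toolkit parts in hierarchical Golden Gate assemblies to give tetracycline-selectable vectors.
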