Addgene plasmid #229385: pXTK148 [Marker_TetR-tetAR-PaqCI-Compatible_PartType2]
Purpose: XanthoMoClo Golden Gate Part Plasmid for cloning, contains Marker_TetR-tetAR-PaqCI-Compatible_PartType2
Depositing lab: Michael Springer. Depositing organization: Harvard Medical School. Publication: XanthoMoClo horizontal line A Robust Modular Cloning Genetic Toolkit for the Genera Xanthobacter and Roseixanthobacter. Soltysiak MPM, Ory ALH, Lee AD, Christophersen CE, Jalihal AP, Springer M. ACS Synth Biol. 2025 Apr 18;14(4):1173-1190. doi: 10.1021/acssynbio.4c00806. Epub 2025 Mar 13. PubMed 40080684.
Backbone
  Vector backbone: pXTK
  Vector type: Bacterial Expression
Growth in bacteria
  Bacterial resistance: Ampicillin, 100 μg/mL
  Growth temperature: 37°C
  Growth strain: DH5alpha
  Copy number: Low Copy
Gene/Insert
  Gene/Insert name: TetR-tetAR (PaqCI Compatible) (alt name: Marker_TetR-tetAR-PaqCI-Compatible_PartType2)
  Species: Synthetic
  Cloning method: Restriction Enzyme; 5′ cloning site unknown (unknown if destroyed)
Terms and licenses: Academic/Nonprofit Terms; Industry Terms: Not Available to Industry
How to cite: pXTK148 [Marker_TetR-tetAR-PaqCI-Compatible_PartType2] was a gift from Michael Springer (Addgene plasmid # 229385 ; http://n2t.net/addgene:229385 ; RRID:Addgene_229385)
